>Addgene plasmid #79764 | pBAV150 | addgene full sequence | sequence record 173990 | Addgene NGS Result
CCTGCAGGTCCCCAGATTAGCCTTTTCAATTTCAGAAAGAATGCTAACCCACAGATGGTTAGAGAGGCTT
ACGCAGCAGGTCTCATCAAGACGATCTACCCGAGCAATAATCTCCAGGAAATCAAATACCTTCCCAAGAA
GGTTAAAGATGCAGTCAAAAGATTCAGGACTAACTGCATCAAGAACACAGAGAAAGATATATTTCTCAAG
ATCAGAAGTACTATTCCAGTATGGACGATTCAAGGCTTGCTTCACAAACCAAGGCAAGTAATAGAGATTG
GAGTCTCTAAAAAGGTAGTTCCCACTGAATCAAAGGCCATGGAGTCAAAGATTCAAATAGAGGACCTAAC
AGAACTCGCCGTAAAGACTGGCGAACAGTTCATACAGAGTCTCTTACGACTCAATGACAAGAAGAAAATC
TTCGTCAACATGGTGGAGCACGACACACTTGTCTACTCCAAAAATATCAAAGATACAGTCTCAGAAGACC
AAAGGGCAATTGAGACTTTTCAACAAAGGGTAATATCCGGAAACCTCCTCGGATTCCATTGCCCAGCTAT
CTGTCACTTTATTGTGAAGATAGTGGAAAAGGAAGGTGGCTCCTACAAATGCCATCATTGCGATAAAGGA
AAGGCCATCGTTGAAGATGCCTCTGCCGACAGTGGTCCCAAAGATGGACCCCCACCCACGAGGAGCATCG
TGGAAAAAGAAGACGTTCCAACCACGTCTTCAAAGCAAGTGGATTGATGTGATATCTCCACTGACGTAAG
GGATGACGCACAATCCCACTATCCTTCGCAAGACCCTTCCTCTATATAAGGAAGTTCATTTCATTTGGAG
AGAACACGGGGGACTCTAGTTTAAACAATGGCAGATCCAATGAAGCTACTGTCTTCTATCGAACAAGCAT
GCGATATTTGCCGACTTAAAAAGCTCAAGTGCTCCAAAGAAAAACCGAAGTGCGCCAAGTGTCTGAAGAA
CAACTGGGAGTGTCGCTACTCTCCCAAAACCAAAAGGTCTCCGCTGACTAGGGCACATCTGACAGAAGTG
GAATCAAGGCTAGAAAGACTGGAACAGCTATTTCTACTGATTTTTCCTAGGTCGAGCGCCCCCCCGACCG
ATGTCAGCCTGGGGGACGAGCTCCACTTAGACGGCGAGGACGTGGCGATGGCGCATGCCGACGCGCTAGA
CGATTTCGATCTGGACATGTTGGGGGACGGGGATTCCCCGGGTCCGGGATTTACCCCCCACGACTCCGCC
CCCTACGGCGCTCTGGATATGGCCGACTTCGAGTTTGAGCAGATGTTTACCGATGCCCTTGGAATTGACG
AGTACGGTGGGGATCCAATTCAGCAAGCCACTGCAGGAGTCTCACAAGACACTTCGGAAAATCCTAACAA
AACAATAGTTCCTGCTGCATTACCACAGCTCACCCCTACCTTGGTGTCACTGCTGGAGGTGATTGAACCC
GAGGTGTTGTATGCAGGATATGATAGCTCTGTTCCAGATTCAGCATGGAGAATTATGACCACACTCAACA
TGTTAGGTGGGCGTCAAGTGATTGCAGCAGTGAAATGGGCAAAGGCGATACCAGGCTTCAGAAACTTACA
CCTGGATGACCAAATGACCCTGCTACAGTACTCATGGATGTTTCTCATGGCATTTGCCCTGGGTTGGAGA
TCATACAGACAATCAAGTGGAAACCTGCTCTGCTTTGCTCCTGATCTGATTATTAATGAGCAGAGAATGT
CTCTACCCTGCATGTATGACCAATGTAAACACATGCTGTTTGTCTCCTCTGAATTACAAAGATTGCAGGT
ATCCTATGAAGAGTATCTCTGTATGAAAACCTTACTGCTTCTCTCCTCAGTTCCTAAGGAAGGTCTGAAG
AGCCAAGAGTTATTTGATGAGATTCGAATGACTTATATCAAAGAGCTAGGAAAAGCCATCGTCAAAAGGG
AAGGGAACTCCAGTCAGAACTGGCAACGGTTTTACCAACTGACAAAGCTTCTGGACTCCATGCATGAGGT
GGTTGAGAATCTCCTTACCTACTGCTTCCAGACATTTTTGGATAAGACCATGAGTATTGAATTCCCAGAG
ATGTTAGCTGAAATCATCACTAATCAGATACCAAAATATTCAAATGGAAATATCAAAAAGCTTCTGTTTC
ATCAAAAATGACTCGACCTAACTGAGTAAGCTAGCTTGTTCGAGTATTATGGCATTGGGAAAACTGTTTT
TCTTGTACCATTTGTTGTGCTTGTAATTTACTGTGTTTTTTATTCGGTTTTCGCTATCGAACTGTGAAAT
GGAAATGGATGGAGAAGAGTTAATGAATGATATGGTCCTTTTGTTCATTCTCAAATTAATATTATTTGTT
TTTTCTCTTATTTGTTGTGTGTTGAATTTGAAATTATAAGAGATATGCAAACATTTTGTTTTGAGTAAAA
ATGTGTCAAATCGTGGCCTCTAATGACCGAAGTTAATATGAGGAGTAAAACACTAGATCCCCAAACAAGC
TTGAAACTGAAGGCGGGAAACGACAATCTGATCATGAGCGGAGAATTAAGGGAGTCACGTTATGACCCCC
GCCGATGACGCGGGACAAGCCGTTTTACGTTTGGAACTGACAGAACCGCAACGTTGAAGGAGCCACTCAG
CCGCGGGTTTCTGGAGTTTAATGAGCTAAGCACATACGTCAGAAACCATTATTGCGCGTTCAAAAGTCGC
CTAAGGTCACTATCAGCTAGCAAATATTTCTTGTCAAAAATGCTCCACTGACGTTCCATAAATTCCCCTC
GGTATCCAATTAGAGTCTCATATTCACTCTCAACTCGATCGAGGGGATCTACCATGAGCCCAGAACGACG
CCCGGCCGACATCCGCCGTGCCACCGAGGCGGACATGCCGGCGGTCTGCACCATCGTCAACCACTACATC
GAGACAAGCACGGTCAACTTCCGTACCGAGCCGCAGGAACCGCAGGAGTGGACGGACGACCTCGTCCGTC
TGCGGGAGCGCTATCCCTGGCTCGTCGCCGAGGTGGACGGCGAGGTCGCCGGCATCGCCTACGCGGGTCC
CTGGAAGGCACGCAACGCCTACGACTGGACGGCCGAGTCGACCGTGTACGTCTCCCCCCGCCACCAGCGG
ACGGGACTGGGCTCCACGCTCTACACCCACCTGCTGAAGTCCCTGGAGGCACAGGGCTTCAAGAGCGTGG
TCGCTGTCATCGGGCTGCACAACGACCCGAGCGTGCGCATGCACGAGGCGCTCGGATATGCCCCCCGCGG
CATGCTGCGGGCGGCCGGCTTCAAGCACGGGAACTGGCATGACGTGGGTTTCTGGCAGCTGGACTTCAGC
CTGCCGGTGCCGCCCCGTCCGGTCCTGCCCGTCACCGAAATCTGATGACCCCTAGAGTCAAGCAGATCGT
TCAAACATTTGGCAATAAAGTTTCTTAAGATTGAATCCTGTTGCCGGTCTTGCGATGATTATCATATAAT
TTCTGTTGAATTACGTTAAGCATGTAATAATTAACATGTAATGCATGACGTTATTTATGAGATGGGTTTT
TATGATTAGAGTCCCGCAATTATACATTTAATACGCGATAGAAAACAAAATATAGCGCGCAAACTAGGAT
AAATTATCGCGCGCGGTGTCATCTATGTTACTAGATCGGGAATTGATCCCCCCTCGACTCGGTACCCCCT
CGACACAAAAAGCCTATACTGTACTTAACTTGATTGCATAATTACTTGATCATAGACTCATAGTAAACTT
GATTACACAGATAAGTGAAGAAACAAACCAATTCAAGACATAACCAAAGAGAGGTGAAAGACTGTTTTAT
ATGTCTAACATTGCACCTTAATATCACACTGTTAGTTCCTTTCTTACTTAAATTCAACCCATTAAAGTAA
AAACAACAGATAATAATAATTTGAGAATGAACAAAAGGACCATATCATTTATTAACTCTTATCCATCCAT
TTGCATTTTGATGTCCGAAAACAAAAACTGAAAGAACACAGTAAATTACAAGCAGAACAAATGATAGAAG
AAAACAGCTTTTCCAATGCCATAATACTCAAACTTAGTAGGATTCTGGTGTGTGGGCAATGAAACTGATG
CATTGAACTTGACGAACGTTGTCGAAACCGATGATACGGACGAAAGCTGGGAGGCCTGGATCGACTAGTT
TACTTGTACAGCTCGTCCATGCCGAGAGTGATCCCGGCGGCGGTCACGAACTCCAGCAGGACCATGTGAT
CGCGCTTCTCGTTGGGGTCTTTGCTCAGGGCGGACTGGGTGCTCAGGTAGTGGTTGTCGGGCAGCAGCAC
GGGGCCGTCGCCGATGGGGGTGTTCTGCTGGTAGTGGTCGGCGAGCTGCACGCTGCCGTCCTCGATGTTG
TGGCGGATCTTGAAGTTCACCTTGATGCCGTTCTTCTGCTTGTCGGCCATGATATAGACGTTGTGGCTGT
TGTAGTTGTACTCCAGCTTGTGCCCCAGGATGTTGCCGTCCTCCTTGAAGTCGATGCCCTTCAGCTCGAT
GCGGTTCACCAGGGTGTCGCCCTCGAACTTCACCTCGGCGCGGGTCTTGTAGTTGCCGTCGTCCTTGAAG
AAGATGGTGCGCTCCTGGACGTAGCCTTCGGGCATGGCGGACTTGAAGAAGTCGTGCTGCTTCATGTGGT
CGGGGTAGCGGCTGAAGCACTGCACGCCGTAGGTCAGGGTGGTCACGAGGGTGGGCCAGGGCACGGGCAG
CTTGCCGGTGGTGCAGATGAACTTCAGGGTCAGCTTGCCGTAGGTGGCATCGCCCTCGCCCTCGCCGGAC
ACGCTGAACTTGTGGCCGTTTACGTCGCCGTCCAGCTCGACCAGGATGGGCACCACCCCGGTGAACAGCT
CCTCGCCCTTGCTCACCTCAACCACTTTGTACAAGAAAGCTGAACGAGAAACGTAAAATGATATAAATAT
CAATATATTAAATTAGATTTTGCATAAAAAACAGACTACATAATACTGTAAAACACAACATATCCAGTCA
CTATGGTCGACCTGCAGACTGGCTGTGTATAAGGGAGCCTGACATTTATATTCCCCAGAACATCAGGTTA
ATGGCGTTTTTGATGTCATTTTCGCGGTGGCTGAGATCAGCCACTTCTTCCCCGATAACGGAGACCGGCA
CACTGGCCATATCGGTGGTCATCATGCGCCAGCTTTCATCCCCGATATGCACCACCGGGTAAAGTTCACG
GGAGACTTTATCTGACAGCAGACGTGCACTGGCCAGGGGGATCACCATCCGTCGCCCGGGCGTGTCAATA
ATATCACTCTGTACATCCACAAACAGACGATAACGGCTCTCTCTTTTATAGGTGTAAACCTTAAACTGCA
TTTCACCAGCCCCTGTTCTCGTCAGCAAAAGAGCCGTTCATTTCAATAAACCGGGCGACCTCAGCCATCC
CTTCCTGATTTTCCGCTTTCCAGCGTTCGGCACGCAGACGACGGGCTTCATTCTGCATGGTTGTGCTTAC
CAGACCGGAGATATTGACATCATATATGCCTTGAGCAACTGATAGCTGTCGCTGTCAACTGTCACTGTAA
TACGCTGCTTCATAGCATACCTCTTTTTGACATACTTCGGGTATACATATCAGTATATATTCTTATACCG
CAAAAATCAGCGCGCAAATACGCATACTGTTATCTGGCTTTTAGTAAGCCGGATCCAGATCTTTACGCCC
CGCCCTGCCACTCATCGCAGTACTGTTGTAATTCATTAAGCATTCTGCCGACATGGAAGCCATCACAAAC
GGCATGATGAACCTGAATCGCCAGCGGCATCAGCACCTTGTCGCCTTGCGTATAATATTTGCCCATGGTG
AAAACGGGGGCGAAGAAGTTGTCCATATTGGCCACGTTTAAATCAAAACTGGTGAAACTCACCCAGGGAT
TGGCTGAGACGAAAAACATATTCTCAATAAACCCTTTAGGGAAATAGGCCAGGTTTTCACCGTAACACGC
CACATCTTGCGAATATATGTGTAGAAACTGCCGGAAATCGTCGTGGTATTCACTCCAGAGCGATGAAAAC
GTTTCAGTTTGCTCATGGAAAACGGTGTAACAAGGGTGAACACTATCCCATATCACCAGCTCACCGTCTT
TCATTGCCATACGGAATTCCGGATGAGCATTCATCAGGCGGGCAAGAATGTGAATAAAGGCCGGATAAAA
CTTGTGCTTATTTTTCTTTACGGTCTTTAAAAAGGCCGTAATATCCAGCTGAACGGTCTGGTTATAGGTA
CATTGAGCAACTGACTGAAATGCCTCAAAATGTTCTTTACGATGCCATTGGGATATATCAACGGTGGTAT
ATCCAGTGATTTTTTTCTCCATTTTAGCTTCCTTAGCTCCTGAAAATCTCGACGGATCCTAACTCAAAAT
CCACACATTATACGAGCCGGAAGCATAAAGTGTAAAGCCTGGGGTGCCTAATGCGGCCGCCATAGTGACT
GGATATGTTGTGTTTTACAGTATTATGTAGTCTGTTTTTTATGCAAAATCTAATTTAATATATTGATATT
TATATCATTTTACGTTTCTCGTTCAGCTTTTTTGTACAAACTTGTGGGGAGCTTGTTCTCGAGGCTAGAG
TCGACTAGCTTCAGCGTGTCCTCTCCAAATGAAATGAACTTCCTTATATAGAGGAAGGGTCTTGCGAAGA
TCTCGATCGAGGTCGACAGATCCCCGGGTACCGAGCTCGAATTCGGAGGGCTGTCACCCGTCGGAGGGCT
GTCACCCGTCGGAGGGCTGTCACCCGGATCCTCTAGAATTCGGAGGGCTGTCACCCGTCGGAGGGCTGTC
ACCCGTCGGAGGGCTGTCACCCGGATCCTCTAGAGTCGACCGGCATGCAAGCTTCGAGGAATTCACTGGC
CGTCGTTTTACAACGTCGTGACTGGGAAAACCCTGGCGTTACCCAACTTAATCGCCTTGCAGCACATCCC
CCTTTCGCCAGCTGGCGTAATAGCGAAGAGGCCCGCACCGATCGCCCTTCCCAACAGTTGCGCAGCCTGA
ATG
[44 nt withheld, positions 7074-7117]
C
[141 nt withheld, positions 7119-7259]
CCTTTGACGTTGGAGTCCACGTTCTTT
[37 nt withheld, positions 7287-7323]
ACCCTATCTCGGGCTATTCTTTTGATTTATAAGGGATTTTGCCGATTTCGGAACCACCATCAAACAGGAT
TTTCGCCTGCTGGGGCAAACCAGCGTGGACCGCTTGCTGCAACTCTCTCAGGGCCAGGCGGTGAAGGGCA
ATCAGCTGTTGCCCGTCTCACTGGTGAAAAGAAAAACCACCCCAGTACATTAAAAACGTCCGCAATGTGT
TATTAAGTTGTCTAAGCGTCAATTTGTTTACACCACAATATATCCTGCCACCAGCCAGCCAACAGCTCCC
CGACCGGCAGCTCGGCACAAAATCACCACTCGATACAGGCAGCCCATCAGTCCGGGACGGCGTCAGCGGG
AGAGCCGTTGTAAGGCGGCAGACTTTGCTCATGTTACCGATGCTATTCGGAAGAACGGCAACTAAGCTGC
CGGGTTTGAAACACGGATGATCTCGCGGAGGGTAGCATGTTGATTGTAACGATGACAGAGCGTTGCTGCC
TGTGATCAAATATCATCTCCCTCGCAGAGATCCGAATTATCAGCCTTCTTATTCATTTCTCGCTTAACCG
TGACAGGCTGTCGATCTTGAGAACTATGCCGACATAATAGGAAATCGCTGGATAAAGCCGCTGAGGAAGC
TGAGTGGCGCTATTTCTTTAGAAGTGAACGTTGACGATATCAACTCCCCTATCCATTGCTCACCGAATGG
TACAGGTCGGGGACCCGAAGTTCCGACTGTCGGCCTGATGCATCCCCGGCTGATCGACCCCAGATCTGGG
GCTGAGAAAGCCCAGTAAGGAAACAACTGTAGGTTCGAGTCGCGAGATCCCCCGGAACCAAAGGAAGTAG
GTTAAACCCGCTCCGATCAGGCCGAGCCACGCCAGGCCGAGAACATTGGTTCCTGTAGGCATCGGGATTG
GCGGATCAAACACTAAAGCTACTGGAACGAGCAGAAGTCCTCCGGCCGCCAGTTGCCAGGCGGTAAAGGT
GAGCAGAGGCACGGGAGGTTGCCACTTGCGGGTCAGCACGGTTCCGAACGCCATGGAAACCGCCCCCGCC
AGGCCCGCTGCGACGCCGACAGGATCTAGCGCTGCGTTTGGTGTCAACACCAACAGCGCCACGCCCGCAG
TTCCGCAAATAGCCCCCAGGACCGCCATCAATCGTATCGGGCTACCTAGCAGAGCGGCAGAGATGAACAC
GACCATCAGCGGCTGCACAGCGCCTACCGTCGCCGCGACCCCGCCCGGCAGGCGGTAGACCGAAATAAAC
AACAAGCTCCAGAATAGCGAAATATTAAGTGCGCCGAGGATGAAGATGCGCATCCACCAGATTCCCGTTG
GAATCTGTCGGACGATCATCACGAGCAATAAACCCGCCGGCAACGCCCGCAGCAGCATACCGGCGACCCC
TCGGCCTCGCTGTTCGGGCTCCACGAAAACGCCGGACAGATGCGCCTTGTGAGCGTCCTTGGGGCCGTCC
TCCTGTTTGAAGACCGACAGCCCAATGATCTCGCCGTCGATGTAGGCGCCGAATGCCACGGCATCTCGCA
ACCGTTCAGCGAACGCCTCCATGGGCTTTTTCTCCTCGTGCTCGTAAACGGACCCGAACATCTCTGGAGC
TTTCTTCAGGGCCGACAATCGGATCTCGCGGAAATCCTGCACGTCGGCCGCTCCAAGCCGTCGAATCTGA
GCCTTAATCACAATTGTCAATTTTAATCCTCTGTTTATCGGCAGTTCGTAGAGCGCGCCGTGCGTCCCGA
GCGATACTGAGCGAAGCAAGTGCGTCGAGCAGTGCCCGCTTGTTCCTGAAATGCCAGTAAAGCGCTGGCT
GCTGAACCCCCAGCCGGAACTGACCCCACAAGGCCCTAGCGTTTGCAATGCACCAGGTCATCATTGACCC
AGGCGTGTTCCACCAGGCCGCTGCCTCGCAACTCTTCGCAGGCTTCGCCGACCTGCTCGCGCCACTTCTT
CACGCGGGTGGAATCCGATCCGCACATGAGGCGGAAGGTTTCCAGCTTGAGCGGGTACGGCTCCCGGTGC
GAGCTGAAATAGTCGAACATCCGTCGGGCCGTCGGCGACAGCTTGCGGTACTTCTCCCATATGAATTTCG
TGTAGTGGTCGCCAGCAAACAGCACGACGATTTCCTCGTCGATCAGGACCTGGCAACGGGACGTTTTCTT
GCCACGGTCCAGGACGCGGAAGCGGTGCAGCAGCGACACCGATTCCAGGTGCCCAACGCGGTCGGACGTG
AAGCCCATCGCCGTCGCCTGTAGGCGCGACAGGCATTCCTCGGCCTTCGTGTAATACCGGCCATTGATCG
ACCAGCCCAGGTCCTGGCAAAGCTCGTAGAACGTGAAGGTGATCGGCTCGCCGATAGGGGTGCGCTTCGC
GTACTCCAACACCTGCTGCCACACCAGTTCGTCATCGTCGGCCCGCAGCTCGACGCCGGTGTAGGTGATC
TTCACGTCCTTGTTGACGTGGAAAATGACCTTGTTTTGCAGCGCCTCGCGCGGGATTTTCTTGTTGCGCG
TGGTGAACAGGGCAGAGCGGGCCGTGTCGTTTGGCATCGCTCGCATCGTGTCCGGCCACGGCGCAATATC
GAACAAGGAAAGCTGCATTTCCTTGATCTGCTGCTTCGTGTGTTTCAGCAACGCGGCCTGCTTGGCCTCG
CTGACCTGTTTTGCCAGGTCCTCGCCGGCGGTTTTTCGCTTCTTGGTCGTCATAGTTCCTCGCGTGTCGA
TGGTCATCGACTTCGCCAAACCTGCCGCCTCCTGTTCGAGACGACGCGAACGCTCCACGGCGGCCGATGG
CGCGGGCAGGGCAGGGGGAGCCAGTTGCACGCTGTCGCGCTCGATCTTGGCCGTAGCTTGCTGGACCATC
GAGCCGACGGACTGGAAGGTTTCGCGGGGCGCACGCATGACGGTGCGGCTTGCGATGGTTTCGGCATCCT
CGGCGGAAAACCCCGCGTCGATCAGTTCTTGCCTGTATGCCTTCCGGTCAAACGTCCGATTCATTCACCC
TCCTTGCGGGATTGCCCCGACTCACGCCGGGGCAATGTGCCCTTATTCCTGATTTGACCCGCCTGGTGCC
TTGGTGTCCAGATAATCCACCTTATCGGCAATGAAGTCGGTCCCGTAGACCGTCTGGCCGTCCTTCTCGT
ACTTGGTATTCCGAATCTTGCCCTGCACGAATACCAGCGACCCCTTGCCCAAATACTTGCCGTGGGCCTC
GGCCTGAGAGCCAAAACACTTGATGCGGAAGAAGTCGGTGCGCTCCTGCTTGTCGCCGGCATCGTTGCGC
CACATCTAGGTACTAAAACAATTCATCCAGTAAAATATAATATTTTATTTTCTCCCAATCAGGCTTGATC
CCCAGTAAGTCAAAAAATAGCTCGACATACTGTTCTTCCCCGATATCCTCCCTGATCGACCGGACGCAGA
AGGCAATGTCATACCACTTGTCCGCCCTGCCGCTTCTCCCAAGATCAATAAAGCCACTTACTTTGCCATC
TTTCACAAAGATGTTGCTGTCTCCCAGGTCGCCGTGGGAAAAGACAAGTTCCTCTTCGGGCTTTTCCGTC
TTTAAAAAATCATACAGCTCGCGCGGATCTTTAAATGGAGTGTCTTCTTCCCAGTTTTCGCAATCCACAT
CGGCCAGATCGTTATTCAGTAAGTAATCCAATTCGGCTAAGCGGCTGTCTAAGCTATTCGTATAGGGACA
ATCCGATATGTCGATGGAGTGAAAGAGCCTGATGCACTCCGCATACAGCTCGATAATCTTTTCAGGGCTT
TGTTCATCTTCATACTCTTCCGAGCAAAGGACGCCATCGGCCTCACTCATGAGCAGATTGCTCCAGCCAT
CATGCCGTTCAAAGTGCAGGACCTTTGGAACAGGCAGCTTTCCTTCCAGCCATAGCATCATGTCCTTTTC
CCGTTCCACATCATAGGTGGTCCCTTTATACCGGCTGTCCGTCATTTTTAAATATAGGTTTTCATTTTCT
CCCACCAGCTTATATACCTTAGCAGGAGACATTCCTTCCGTATCTTTTACGCAGCGGTATTTTTCGATCA
GTTTTTTCAATTCCGGTGATATTCTCATTTTAGCCATTTATTATTTCCTTCCTCTTTTCTACAGTATTTA
AAGATACCCCAAGAAGCTAATTATAACAAGACGAACTCCAATTCACTGTTCCTTGCATTCTAAAACCTTA
AATACCAGAAAACAGCTTTTTCAAAGTTGTTTTCAAAGTTGGCGTATAACATAGTATCGACGGAGCCGAT
TTTGAAACCACAATTATGGGTGATGCTGCCAACTTACTGATTTAGTGTATGATGGTGTTTTTGAGGTGCT
CCAGTGGCTTCTGTTTCTATCAGCTGTCCCTCCTGTTCAGCTACTGACGGGGTGGTGCGTAACGGCAAAA
GCACCGCCGGACATCAGCGCTATCTCTGCTCTCACTGCCGTAAAACATGGCAACTGCAGTTCACTTACAC
CGCTTCTCAACCCGGTACGCACCAGAAAATCATTGATATGGCCATGAATGGCGTTGGATGCCGGGCAACA
GCCCGCATTATGGGCGTTGGCCTCAACACGATTTTACGTCACTTAAAAAACTCAGGCCGCAGTCGGTAAC
CTCGCGCATACAGCCGGGCAGTGACGTCATCGTCTGCGCGGAAATGGACGAACAGTGGGGCTATGTCGGG
GCTAAATCGCGCCAGCGCTGGCTGTTTTACGCGTATGACAGTCTCCGGAAGACGGTTGTTGCGCACGTAT
TCGGTGAACGCACTATGGCGACGCTGGGGCGTCTTATGAGCCTGCTGTCACCCTTTGACGTGGTGATATG
GATGACGGATGGCTGGCCGCTGTATGAATCCCGCCTGAAGGGAAAGCTGCACGTAATCAGCAAGCGATAT
ACGCAGCGAATTGAGCGGCATAACCTGAATCTGAGGCAGCACCTGGCACGGCTGGGACGGAAGTCGCTGT
CGTTCTCAAAATCGGTGGAGCTGCATGACAAAGTCATCGGGCATTATCTGAACATAAAACACTATCAATA
AGTTGGAGTCATTACCCAATTATGATAGAATTTACAAGCTATAAGGTTATTGTCCTGGGTTTCAAGCATT
AGTCCATGCAAGTTTTTATGCTTTGCCCATTCTATAGATATATTGATAAGCGCGCTGCCTATGCCTTGCC
CCCTGAAATCCTTACATACGGCGATATCTTCTATATAAAAGATATATTATCTTATCAGTATTGTCAATAT
ATTCAAGGCAATCTGCCTCCTCATCCTCTTCATCCTCTTCGTCTTGGTAGCTTTTTAAATATGGCGCTTC
ATAGAGTAATTCTGTAAAGGTCCAATTCTCGTTTTCATACCTCGGTATAATCTTACCTATCACCTCAAAT
GGTTCGCTGGGTTTATCGCACCCCCGAACACGAGCACGGCACCCGCGACCACTATGCCAAGAATGCCCAA
GGTAAAAATTGCCGGCCCCGCCATGAAGTCCGTGAATGCCCCGACGGCCGAAGTGAAGGGCAGGCCGCCA
CCCAGGCCGCCGCCCTCACTGCCCGGCACCTGGTCGCTGAATGTCGATGCCAGCACCTGCGGCACGTCAA
TGCTTCCGGGCGTCGCGCTCGGGCTGATCGCCCATCCCGTTACTGCCCCGATCCCGGCAATGGCAAGGAC
TGCCAGCGCTGCCATTTTTGGGGTGAGGCCGTTCGCGGCCGAGGGGCGCAGCCCCTGGGGGGATGGGAGG
CCCGCGTTAGCGGGCCGGGAGGGTTCGAGAAGGGGGGGCACCCCCCTTCGGCGTGCGCGGTCACGCGCAC
AGGGCGCAGCCCTGGTTAAAAACAAGGTTTATAAATATTGGTTTAAAAGCAGGTTAAAAGACAGGTTAGC
GGTGGCCGAAAAACGGGCGGAAACCCTTGCAAATGCTGGATTTTCTGCCTGTGGACAGCCCCTCAAATGT
CAATAGGTGCGCCCCTCATCTGTCAGCACTCTGCCCCTCAAGTGTCAAGGATCGCGCCCCTCATCTGTCA
GTAGTCGCGCCCCTCAAGTGTCAATACCGCAGGGCACTTATCCCCAGGCTTGTCCACATCATCTGTGGGA
AACTCGCGTAAAATCAGGCGTTTTCGCCGATTTGCGAGGCTGGCCAGCTCCACGTCGCCGGCCGAAATCG
AGCCTGCCCCTCATCTGTCAACGCCGCGCCGGGTGAGTCGGCCCCTCAAGTGTCAACGTCCGCCCCTCAT
CTGTCAGTGAGGGCCAAGTTTTCCGCGAGGTATCCACAACGCCGGCGGCCGCGGTGTCTCGCACACGGCT
TCGACGGCGTTTCTGGCGCGTTTGCAGGGCCATAGACGGCCGCCAGCCCAGCGGCGAGGGCAACCAGCCC
GGTGAGCGTCGGAAAGGCGCTCGGTCTTGCCTTGCTCGTCGGTGATGTACTTCACCAGCTCCGCGAAGTC
GCTCTTCTTGATGGAGCGCATGGGGACGTGCTTGGCAATCACGCGCACCCCCCGGCCGTTTTAGCGGCTA
AAAAAGTCATGGCTCTGCCCTCGGGCGGACCACGCCCATCATGACCTTGCCAAGCTCGTCCTGCTTCTCT
TCGATCTTCGCCAGCAGGGCGAGGATCGTGGCATCACCGAACCGCGCCGTGCGCGGGTCGTCGGTGAGCC
AGAGTTTCAGCAGGCCGCCCAGGCGGCCCAGGTCGCCATTGATGCGGGCCAGCTCGCGGACGTGCTCATA
GTCCACGACGCCCGTGATTTTGTAGCCCTGGCCGACGGCCAGCAGGTAGGCCGACAGGCTCATGCCGGCC
GCCGCCGCCTTTTCCTCAATCGCTCTTCGTTCGTCTGGAAGGCAGTACACCTTGATAGGTGGGCTGCCCT
TCCTGGTTGGCTTGGTTTCATCAGCCATCCGCTTGCCCTCATCTGTTACGCCGGCGGTAGCCGGCCAGCC
TCGCAGAGCAGGATTCCCGTTGAGCACCGCCAGGTGCGAATAAGGGACAGTGAAGAAGGAACACCCGCTC
GCGGGTGGGCCTACTTCACCTATCCTGCCCGGCTGACGCCGTTGGATACACCAAGGAAAGTCTACACGAA
CCCTTTGGCAAAATCCTGTATATCGTGCGAAAAAGGATGGATATACCGAAAAAATCGCTATAATGACCCC
GAAGCAGGGTTATGCAGCGGAAAAGCGCCACGCTTCCCGAAGGGAGAAAGGCGGACAGGTATCCGGTAAG
CGGCAGGGTCGGAACAGGAGAGCGCACGAGGGAGCTTCCAGGGGGAAACGCCTGGTATCTTTATAGTCCT
GTCGGGTTTCGCCACCTCTGACTTGAGCGTCGATTTTTGTGATGCTCGTCAGGGGGGCGGAGCCTATGGA
AAAACGCCAGCAACGCGGCCTTTTTACGGTTCCTGGCCTTTTGCTGGCCTTTTGCTCACATGTTCTTTCC
TGCGTTATCCCCTGATTCTGTGGATAACCGTATTACCGCCTTTGAGTGAGCTGATACCGCTCGCCGCAGC
CGAACGACCGAGCGCAGCGAGTCAGTGAGCGAGGAAGCGGAAGAGCGCCAGAAGGCCGCCAGAGAGGCCG
AGCGCGGCCGTGAGGCTTGGACGCTAGGGCAGGGCATGAAAAAGCCCGTAGCGGGCTGCTACGGGCGTCT
GACGCGGTGGAAAGGGGGAGGGGATGTTGTCTACATGGCTCTGCTGTAGTGAGTGGGTTGCGCTCCGGCA
GCGGTCCTGATCAATCGTCACCCTTTCTCGGTCCTTCAACGTTCCTGACAACGAGCCTCCTTTTCGCCAA
TCCATCGACAATCACCGCGAGTCCCTGCTCGAACGCTGCGTCCGGACCGGCTTCGTCGAAGGCGTCTATC
GCGGCCCGCAACAGCGGCGAGAGCGGAGCCTGTTCAACGGTGCCGCCGCGCTCGCCGGCATCGCTGTCGC
CGGCCTGCTCCTCAAGCACGGCCCCAACAGTGAAGTAGCTGATTGTCATCAGCGCATTGACGGCGTCCCC
GGCCGAAAAACCCGCCTCGCAGAGGAAGCGAAGCTGCGCGTCGGCCGTTTCCATCTGCGGTGCGCCCGGT
CGCGTGCCGGCATGGATGCGCGCGCCATCGCGGTAGGCGAGCAGCGCCTGCCTGAAGCTGCGGGCATTCC
CGATCAGAAATGAGCGCCAGTCGTCGTCGGCTCTCGGCACCGAATGCGTATGATTCTCCGCCAGCATGGC
TTCGGCCAGTGCGTCGAGCAGCGCCCGCTTGTTCCTGAAGTGCCAGTAAAGCGCCGGCTGCTGAACCCCC
AACCGTTCCGCCAGTTTGCGTGTCGTCAGACCGTCTACGCCGACCTCGTTCAACAGGTCCAGGGCGGCAC
GGATCACTGTATTCGGCTGCAACTTTGTCATGCTTGACACTTTATCACTGATAAACATAATATGTCCACC
AACTTATCAGTGATAAAGAATCCGCGCGTTCAATCGGACCAGCGGAGGCTGGTCCGGAGGCCAGACGTGA
AACCCAACATACCCCTGATCGTAATTCTGAGCACTGTCGCGCTCGACGCTGTCGGCATCGGCCTGATTAT
GCCGGTGCTGCCGGGCCTCCTGCGCGATCTGGTTCACTCGAACGACGTCACCGCCCACTATGGCATTCTG
CTGGCGCTGTATGCGTTGGTGCAATTTGCCTGCGCACCTGTGCTGGGCGCGCTGTCGGATCGTTTCGGGC
GGCGGCCAATCTTGCTCGTCTCGCTGGCCGGCGCCAGATCTGGGGAACCCTGTGGTTGGCATGCACATAC
AAATGGACGAACGGATAAACCTTTTCACGCCCTTTTAAATATCCGATTATTCTAATAAACGCTCTTTTCT
CTTAGGTTTACCCGCCAATATATCCTGTCAAACACTGATAGTTT
Features (pLannotate 1.2.2; 42 found; start..end, strand, type, name):
    501..842     +  promoter       CaMV 35S promoter: strong constitutive promoter from cauliflower mosaic virus
    880..1098    +  CDS            GAL4 DNA binding domain (fragment): DNA binding domain of the GAL4 transcriptional activator; Saccharomyces cerevisiae GAL4 (truncated)
   1108..1341    +  CDS            VP16 AD: transcriptional activation domain of herpes simplex virus protein VP16 (Triezenberg et al., 1988; Cousens et al., 1989); UL48
   1348..2178    +  CDS            Nr3c1 (fragment): GCR_RAT - Also known as Grl. Experimental evidence at protein level: Swiss-Prot protein existence level 1. [Isoform A]: Has transcriptional activation and repression activity. Mediates glucocorticoid-induced apoptosis. Promotes accurate chromosome segregation during mitosis. May act as a tumor suppressor. May play a negative role in adipogenesis through the regulation of lipolytic and antilipogenic gene expression. From Rattus norvegicus (Rat).
   2208..2504    +  terminator     E9 terminator (fragment): terminator and polyadenylation signal from the pea rbcS-E9 gene
   2633..2812    +  promoter       NOS promoter: nopaline synthase promoter
   2854..3405    +  CDS            BlpR: phosphinothricin acetyltransferase; Streptomyces hygroscopicus bar; confers resistance to bialophos or phosphinothricin
   3425..3677    +  terminator     NOS terminator: nopaline synthase terminator and poly(A) signal
   4097..4177    -  CDS            RBCS.3A (fragment): RBS3_PEA - Experimental evidence at protein level: Swiss-Prot protein existence level 1. RuBisCO catalyzes two reactions: the carboxylation of D- ribulose 1,5-bisphosphate, the primary event in carbon dioxide fixation, as well as the oxidative fragmentation of the pentose substrate. Both reactions occur simultaneously and in competition at the same active site. Although the small subunit is not catalytic it is essential for maximal activity (Probable). Binds to abscisic acid (ABA); only half of the possible binding sites are occupied in the crystal; and there are indications this is a low affi
   4200..4917    -  CDS            EGFP (fragment): the original enhanced GFP (Yang et al., 1996) mammalian codon-optimized
   4921..5045    +  protein_bind   attR2: mutant version of attR; recombination site for the Gateway® LR reaction LR Clonase™
   5089..5391    -  CDS            ccdB: CCDB_ECOLI - Also known as G, letB, letD. Experimental evidence at protein level: Swiss-Prot protein existence level 1. Toxic component of a type II toxin-antitoxin (TA) system, functioning in plasmid maintainence. Responsible for the post- segregational killing (PSK) of plasmid-free cells, also referred to as a plasmid addiction system. Half-life of over 2 hours. Cell killing by CcdB is accompanied by filamentation, defects in chromosome and plasmid segregation, defects in cell division, formation of anucleate cells, decreased DNA synthesis and plasmid loss. Interferes with the activity of DN
   5396..5554    -  CDS            ccdA (fragment): CCDA_ECO57 - Also known as H, letA. Experimental evidence at protein level: Swiss-Prot protein existence level 1. Antitoxin component of a type II toxin-antitoxin (TA) system which inhibits the post-segregational killing (PSK) of plasmid-free cells, also referred to as a plasmid addiction system. Binds to and blocks the activity of CcdB; will also remove bound CcdB protein from the CcdB-GyrA complex by forming a CcdA-CcdB complex, a process termed rejuvenation. Functions as a transcriptional corepressor for the ccdAB operon, repression also requires CcdB (By similarity). From Escherichia coli
   5733..6392    -  CDS            CmR: chloramphenicol acetyltransferase; cat; confers resistance to chloramphenicol
   6393..6422    -  promoter       cat promoter (fragment): promoter of the E. coli cat gene encoding chloramphenicol acetyltransferase
   6446..6476    -  promoter       lac UV5 promoter: E. coli lac promoter with an "up" mutation
   6501..6625    -  protein_bind   attR1: mutant version of attR; recombination site for the Gateway® LR reaction LR Clonase™
   6669..6715    -  promoter       minimal CaMV 35S promoter: minimal 35S promoter from cauliflower mosaic virus
   6739..6764    -  misc_feature   MCS (fragment): pUC18/19 multiple cloning site
   6781..6798    -  protein_bind   UAS (fragment): upstream activating sequence mediating Gal4-dependent induction Gal4
   6799..6816    -  protein_bind   UAS (fragment): upstream activating sequence mediating Gal4-dependent induction Gal4
   6829..6847    -  protein_bind   UAS (fragment): upstream activating sequence mediating Gal4-dependent induction Gal4
   6848..6865    -  protein_bind   UAS (fragment): upstream activating sequence mediating Gal4-dependent induction Gal4
   6866..6883    -  protein_bind   UAS (fragment): upstream activating sequence mediating Gal4-dependent induction Gal4
   6921..7076    +  CDS            lacZα (fragment) (sequence partly withheld): LacZα fragment of β-galactosidase; lacZ fragment
   7074..7374    +  rep_origin     M13 ori (fragment) (sequence partly withheld): M13 bacteriophage origin of replication; arrow indicates direction of (+) strand synthesis
   7375..7505    +  CDS            lacI (fragment): lac repressor; lacI; The lac repressor binds to the lac operator to inhibit transcription in E. coli. This inhibition can be relieved by adding lactose or isopropyl-β-D-thiogalactopyranoside (IPTG).
   7559..7583    -  misc_feature   LB T-DNA repeat: left border repeat from nopaline C58 T-DNA
   9092..9155    -  CDS            TetR (fragment): tetracycline resistance regulatory protein; tetR
   9179..10327   -  CDS            trfA: trans-acting replication protein that binds to and activates oriV
  10626..11420   -  CDS            KanR: aminoglycoside phosphotransferase; aphA-3; confers resistance to kanamycin
  11612..12379   +  mobile_element IS1: prokaryotic transposable element IS1
  12388..12537   -  CDS            satA (fragment): STA_BACSU - Also known as yyaR. Experimental evidence at protein level: Swiss-Prot protein existence level 1. Involved in resistance to streptothricin, a broad-spectrum antibiotic produced by streptomycetes. Detoxifies streptothricin via acetylation of the beta amino group of the first beta-lysyl moiety of streptothricin. From Bacillus subtilis (strain 168).
  12536..12730   -  CDS            satA (fragment): STA_BACSU - Also known as yyaR. Experimental evidence at protein level: Swiss-Prot protein existence level 1. Involved in resistance to streptothricin, a broad-spectrum antibiotic produced by streptomycetes. Detoxifies streptothricin via acetylation of the beta amino group of the first beta-lysyl moiety of streptothricin. From Bacillus subtilis (strain 168).
  12733..13008   -  CDS            klaC (fragment): KLAC_ECOLX - Also known as telB. Protein predicted: Swiss-Prot protein existence level 4. Belongs to the kla operon, which is associated with cryptic tellurite resistance, and IncW plasmid fertility inhibition. From Escherichia coli.
  13072..13703   -  rep_origin     oriV: incP origin of replication
  13840..14211   -  CDS            traJ: oriT-recognizing protein; traJ
  14244..14353   -  oriT           oriT: incP origin of transfer
  14485..14675   +  rep_origin     ori (fragment): high-copy-number ColE1/pMB1/pBR322/pUC origin of replication
  15034..15684   -  CDS            TetR: tetracycline resistance regulatory protein; tetR
  15790..16039   +  CDS            TcR (fragment): tetracycline efflux protein; tetA; confers resistance to tetracycline
  16149..16173   -  misc_feature   RB T-DNA repeat: right border repeat from nopaline C58 T-DNA
