[The description below was written by a language model from this plasmid's Addgene catalogue record and pLannotate feature annotations shown in this document.]
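Description:
pBAV150 is an empty Gateway destination binary vector for dexamethasone-inducible expression of proteins in plants, built on the pTA7001 backbone with EGFP added. It is a low-copy, broad-host-range plasmid of about 16.2 kb that replicates through the IncP oriV with its trfA replication protein. It also carries oriT and traJ for conjugal mobilisation, as suits a vector shuttled between E. coli and Agrobacterium. Bacterial selection is by kanamycin (aphA-3). Remnants of tetR/tetA, an IS1 element and other backbone fragments are also annotated. Because the unrecombined cassette contains ccdB, the plasmid must be maintained in a ccdB-tolerant strain.

Nopaline-type right and left T-DNA borders enclose three units. First, a CaMV 35S promoter drives the chimeric GVG transcription factor, made of the GAL4 DNA-binding domain, the VP16 activation domain and the rat glucocorticoid receptor hormone-binding region, ending at the pea rbcS-E9 terminator. Second, a NOS promoter–bar–NOS terminator cassette gives Basta (phosphinothricin) resistance for selecting transformed plants. Third, in the opposite orientation, a series of GAL4 UAS repeats fused to a minimal 35S promoter sits upstream of an attR1–CmR–ccdB–attR2 cassette. This is followed directly by EGFP and a pea rbcS-3A region that presumably supplies the terminator.

An LR reaction replaces the chloramphenicol/ccdB cassette with a gene of interest. The layout suggests this gene would be expressed as a C-terminal EGFP fusion, though the record does not say so explicitly. Glucocorticoid treatment activates GVG, which binds the UAS sites and switches on the fusion. This tight control is useful for potentially toxic proteins, and the associated publication concerns Pseudomonas syringae type III effectors.
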