Addgene plasmid #79764: pBAV150
Purpose: (Empty Backbone) binary DEST vector for plant expression
Depositing lab: Nico Dissmeyer & Jean Greenberg. Depositing organization: University of Chicago. Publication: The type III effector repertoire of Pseudomonas syringae pv. syringae B728a and its role in survival and disease on host and non-host plants. Vinatzer BA, Teitzel GM, Lee MW, Jelenska J, Hotton S, Fairfax K, Jenrette J, Greenberg JT. Mol Microbiol. 2006 Oct;62(1):26-44. Epub 2006 Aug 30. 10.1111/j.1365-2958.2006.05350.x PubMed 16942603.
Backbone
  Vector backbone: Binary vector pTA7001
  Modifications to backbone: combination of pTA7001 with EGFP
  Vector type: Plant Expression ; TetR
  Promoter: DEX
  Selectable markers: Basta
Growth in bacteria
  Bacterial resistance: Kanamycin, 50 μg/mL
  Growth temperature: 37°C
  Growth strain: ccdB Survival
  Copy number: Low Copy
Gene/Insert
  Cloning method: Gateway Cloning
  Sequencing primers: 5′ GCAATAATGGTTTCTGACGTATG; 3′ CCCAGTCACGACGTTGTAAAACG
Resource information
  A portion of this plasmid was derived from a plasmid made by: Boris Vinatzer, Jean Greenberg
Terms and licenses: Academic/Nonprofit Terms; Industry Terms: Not Available to Industry
How to cite: pBAV150 was a gift from Nico Dissmeyer & Jean Greenberg (Addgene plasmid # 79764 ; http://n2t.net/addgene:79764 ; RRID:Addgene_79764)
