>Addgene plasmid #79764 | pBAV150 | addgene partial sequence | sequence record 157003 | M13-F20 5'-TGTAAAACGACGGCCAGT-3'
TTCTAGAGGATCCGGGTGACAGCCCTCCGACGGGTGACAGCCCTCCGACGGGTGACAGCCCTCCGAATTC
GAGCTCGGTACCCGGGGATCTGTCGACCTCGATCGAGATCTTCGCAAGACCCTTCCTCTATATAAGGAAG
TTCATTTCATTTGGAGAGGACACGCTGAAGCTAGTC
